Addgene plasmid #133210: pOPS0569
Purpose: Reporter plasmid with a 12-nucleotide specific "barcode" sequence. This plasmid is not available as an individual bacterial stab, but can be requested as part of the Plasmid-ID Kit (Kit #1000000168 ).
Depositing lab: Philip Poole. Depositing organization: University of Oxford. Publication: Optimizing Rhizobium-legume symbioses by simultaneous measurement of rhizobial competitiveness and N2 fixation in nodules. Mendoza-Suarez MA, Geddes BA, Sanchez-Canizares C, Ramirez-Gonzalez RH, Kirchhelle C, Jorrin B, Poole PS. Proc Natl Acad Sci U S A. 2020 May 5;117(18):9822-9831. doi: 10.1073/pnas.1921225117. Epub 2020 Apr 21. PubMed 32317381.
Backbone
  Vector backbone: pOGG026 (Addgene ID 113992)
  Vector type: Bacterial Expression
Growth in bacteria
  Bacterial resistance: Kanamycin, 50 μg/mL
  Growth temperature: 37°C
  Growth strain: ST18 (S17 delta pir delta hemA)
  Copy number: Low Copy
Gene/Insert
  Gene/Insert name: PU module (PsNifH from pOGG043), SC module (sfGFP from pOGG037), and T module (GTACGATATGAC and universal primer binding site)
  Species: Synthetic
  Mutation: Domesticated for Golden Gate cloning
  Cloning method: Unknown
Terms and licenses: Academic/Nonprofit Terms; Industry Terms: Not Available to Industry
Depositor comments: The only difference is the sequence: GTACGATATGAC . Please note that this plasmid may require a unique bacterial strain, so make sure to confirm that you can also obtain the appropriate growth strain. Please contact us or contact our distributors if you have any questions. This plasmid is not available as an individual bacterial stab, but can be requested as part of the Plasmid-ID Kit (Kit #1000000168 ).
How to cite: pOPS0569 was a gift from Philip Poole (Addgene plasmid # 133210)
