[The description below was written by a language model from this plasmid's Addgene catalogue record and pLannotate feature annotations shown in this document.]
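Description:
pOPS0569 is a low-copy, broad-host-range bacterial reporter plasmid built on the pOGG026 backbone by Golden Gate assembly of domesticated modules, and it is one member of a barcoded "Plasmid-ID" set. The 7,030-nt sequence record shows an RK2/IncP-type replicon: oriV together with the trfA replication initiator gene, which allows maintenance in diverse Gram-negative bacteria, and an IncP oriT that permits conjugative mobilisation from a donor strain supplying the transfer functions (the record lists the hemA-deficient S17-derived strain ST18 as the growth host). Stable inheritance without selection is supported by the par region, comprising the parDE toxin–antitoxin addiction system and the parA and parB partition-associated genes. Selection is by kanamycin through aphA1 (nptI). Short annotated fragments of Tn5 transposase, a CloDF13 origin and lacZα appear to be backbone or cloning remnants rather than functional elements.

The payload consists of three modules. The promoter module is PsNifH, a nifH promoter taken from pOGG043; it is not annotated in the feature table but presumably occupies the unannotated stretch upstream of the reporter. It drives the coding module, superfolder GFP, so fluorescence reports nitrogenase gene expression. The terminal module carries a 12-nucleotide identifying barcode next to a universal primer binding site, and the depositor notes that this barcode is the only difference from sibling plasmids in the kit. Lambda t0 and rrnB T1 terminators insulate the cassette from the backbone. According to the associated publication title, the set is used to measure rhizobial competitiveness and nitrogen fixation in legume nodules simultaneously, with barcodes identifying the strains present and GFP indicating fixation activity.
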