Features (pLannotate 1.2.2; 14 found; start..end, strand, type, name):
      9..103     +  terminator     lambda t0 terminator: transcription terminator from phage lambda
    213..1025    +  CDS            aphA1: KKA1_ECOLX - Also known as nptI. Protein inferred from homology: Swiss-Prot protein existence level 3. Resistance to kanamycin and structurally-related aminoglycosides, including amikacin. From Escherichia coli.
   1179..1287    +  oriT           oriT: incP origin of transfer
   1348..2496    -  CDS            trfA: trans-acting replication protein that binds to and activates oriV
   2548..2829    -  CDS            tnpA (fragment): TN5P_ECOLX - Also known as tnp. Experimental evidence at protein level: Swiss-Prot protein existence level 1. Mediates transposition of transposon Tn5 by a 'cut and paste' mechanism. First, the monomeric transposase binds the 19 bp inverted DNA repeats flanking the transposon. Then, dimerization of the DNA- bound transposase creates a synaptic DNA complex. After nicking of the first DNA strand, excision of the transposon proceeds through a series of intermediates. The transposase then mediates the insertion of the transposon at a new site by strand transfer. The activity of the wild- type tran
   2889..3420    -  rep_origin     oriV: incP origin of replication
   3476..3511    -  rep_origin     CloDF13 ori (fragment): Plasmids containing the CloDF13 (CDF) origin of replication can be propagated in E. coli cells that contain additional plasmids with compatible origins.
   3635..3943    -  CDS            parE: PARE_ECOLX - Experimental evidence at protein level: Swiss-Prot protein existence level 1. Toxin component of a type II toxin-antitoxin (TA) system involved in plasmid partition. Acts by inhibiting DNA gyrase, converting supercoiled plasmid DNA into a singly cleaved linear form in an ATP-dependent fashion. To do so it probably interacts with one of the gyrase subunits. Gyrase inhibition is prevented by antitoxin ParD, and is reversed in vitro by incubation with ParD. In cells that have lost the plasmid filamentation and growth inhibition occur; this is suppressed when ParD is supplied in trans
   3943..4191    -  CDS            parD: PARD_ECOLX - Experimental evidence at protein level: Swiss-Prot protein existence level 1. Antitoxin component of a type II toxin-antitoxin (TA) system involved in plasmid partition. Inhibits the anti-DNA gyrase activity of toxin ParE; reverses and restores gyrase catalytic activity in vitro. The parDE operon alone is capable of stabilizing an RK2-derived minireplicon under defined growth conditions in several different Gram- negative bacteria. It does so by the post-segregational killing (PSK) of plasmid-free cells, also referred to as a plasmid addiction system. Binds its own promoter, autor
   4320..5162    +  CDS            parB: PARB4_ECOLX - Protein predicted: Swiss-Prot protein existence level 4. Involved in plasmid partition. From Escherichia coli.
   5126..5782    +  CDS            parA: PARA4_ECOLX - Protein inferred from homology: Swiss-Prot protein existence level 3. Involved in plasmid partition. From Escherichia coli.
   5942..6028    -  terminator     rrnB T1 terminator: Escherichia coli rrnB; transcription terminator T1 from the E. coli rrnB gene
   6275..6988    +  CDS            superfolder GFP: GFP variant that folds robustly even when fused to poorly folded proteins (Pédelacq et al., 2006)
   7008..7030    +  CDS            lacZα (fragment): LacZα fragment of β-galactosidase; lacZ fragment
>Addgene plasmid #133210 | pOPS0569 | addgene full sequence | sequence record 276334 | Addgene NGS Result
CGCTCTTGGACTCCTGTTGATAGATCCAGTAATGACCTCAGAACTCCATCTGGATTTGTTCAGAACGCTC
GGTTGCCGCCGGGCGTTTTTTATTGGTGAGAATCCAGGCAATTGTGTCTCAAAATCTCTGATGTTACATT
GCACAAGATAAAAATATATCATCATGAACAATAAAACTGTCTGCTTACATAAACAGTAATACAAGGGGTG
TTATGAGCCATATTCAGCGTGAAACGAGCTGTAGCCGTCCGCGTCTGAACAGCAACATGGATGCGGATCT
GTATGGCTATAAATGGGCGCGTGATAACGTGGGTCAGAGCGGCGCGACCATTTATCGTCTGTATGGCAAA
CCGGATGCGCCGGAACTGTTTCTGAAACATGGCAAAGGCAGCGTGGCGAACGATGTGACCGATGAAATGG
TGCGTCTGAACTGGCTGACCGAATTTATGCCGCTGCCGACCATTAAACATTTTATTCGCACCCCGGATGA
TGCGTGGCTGCTGACCACCGCGATTCCGGGCAAAACCGCGTTTCAGGTGCTGGAAGAATATCCGGATAGC
GGCGAAAACATTGTGGATGCGCTGGCCGTGTTTCTGCGTCGTCTGCATAGCATTCCGGTGTGCAACTGCC
CGTTTAACAGCGATCGTGTGTTTCGTCTGGCCCAGGCGCAGAGCCGTATGAACAACGGCCTGGTGGATGC
GAGCGATTTTGATGATGAACGTAACGGCTGGCCGGTGGAACAGGTGTGGAAAGAAATGCATAAACTGCTG
CCGTTTAGCCCGGATAGCGTGGTGACCCACGGCGATTTTAGCCTGGATAACCTGATTTTCGATGAAGGCA
AACTGATTGGCTGCATTGATGTGGGCCGTGTGGGCATTGCGGATCGTTATCAGGATCTGGCCATTCTGTG
GAACTGCCTGGGCGAATTTAGCCCGAGCCTGCAAAAACGTCTGTTTCAGAAATATGGCATTGATAATCCG
GATATGAACAAACTGCAATTTCATCTGATGCTGGATGAATTTTTCTAATAATTAATTGAACTACTTTTCC
GCTGCATAACCCTGCTTCGGGGTCATTATAGCGATTTTTTCGGTATATCCATCCTTTTTCGCACGATATA
CAGGATTTTGCCAAAGGGTTCGTGTAGACTTTCCTTGGTGTATCCAACGGCGTCAGCCGGGCAGGATAGG
TGAAGTAGGCCCACCCGCGAGCGGGTGTTCCTTCTTCACTGTCCCTTATTCGCACCTGGCGGTGCTCAAC
GGGAATCCTGCTCTGCGAGGCTGGCCGTAGGCCGGCCGCGATGCAGGTGGCTGCTGAACCCCCAGCCGGA
ACTGACCCCACAAGGCCCTAGCGTTTGCAATGCACCAGGTCATCATTGACCCAGGCGTGTTCCACCAGGC
CGCTGCCTCGCAACTCTTCGCAGGCTTCGCCGACCTGCTCGCGCCACTTCTTCACGCGGGTGGAATCCGA
TCCGCACATGAGGCGGAAGGTTTCCAGCTTGAGCGGGTACGGCTCCCGGTGCGAGCTGAAATAGTCGAAC
ATCCGTCGGGCCGTCGGCGACAGCTTGCGGTACTTCTCCCATATGAATTTCGTGTAGTGGTCGCCAGCAA
ACAGCACGACGATTTCCTCGTCGATCAGGACCTGGCAACGGGACGTTTTCTTGCCACGGTCCAGGACGCG
GAAGCGGTGCAGCAGCGACACCGATTCCAGGTGCCCAACGCGGTCGGACGTGAAGCCCATCGCCGTCGCC
TGTAGGCGCGACAGGCATTCCTCGGCCTTCGTGTAATACCGGCCATTGATCGACCAGCCCAGGTCCTGGC
AAAGCTCGTAGAACGTGAAGGTGATCGGCTCGCCGATAGGGGTGCGCTTCGCGTACTCCAACACCTGCTG
CCACACCAGTTCGTCATCGTCGGCCCGCAGCTCGACGCCGGTGTAGGTGATCTTCACGTCCTTGTTGACG
TGGAAAATGACCTTGTTTTGCAGCGCCTCGCGCGGGATTTTCTTGTTGCGCGTGGTGAACAGGGCAGAGC
GGGCCGTGTCGTTTGGCATCGCTCGCATCGTGTCCGGCCACGGCGCAATATCGAACAAGGAAAGCTGCAT
TTCCTTGATCTGCTGCTTCGTGTGTTTCAGCAACGCGGCCTGCTTGGCTTCGCTGACCTGTTTTGCCAGG
TCCTCGCCGGCGGTTTTTCGCTTCTTGGTCGTCATAGTTCCTCGCGTGTCGATGGTCATCGACTTCGCCA
AACCTGCCGCCTCCTGTTCGAGCCGACGCGAACGCTCCACGGCGGCCGATGGCGCGGGCAGGGCAGGGGG
AGCCAGTTGCACGCTGTCGCGCTCGATCTTGGCCGTAGCTTGCTGGACTATCGAGCCGACGGACTGGAAG
GTTTCGCGGGGCGCACGCATGACGGTGCGGCTTGCGATGGTTTCGGCATCCTCGGCGGAAAACCCCGCGT
CGATCAGTTCTTGCCTGTATGCCTTCCGGTCAAACGTCCGATTCATTCACCCTCCTTGCGGGATTGCCCC
GGAATTAATTCCCCGGATCGATCCGTCGATCTTGATCCCCTGCGCCATCAGATCCTTGGCGGCAAGAAAG
CCATCCAGTTTACTTTGCAGGGCTTCCCAACCTTACCAGAGGGCGCCCCAGCTGGCAATTCCGGTTCGCT
TGCTGTCCATAAAACCGCCCAGTCTAGCTATCGCCATGTAAGCCCACTGCAAGCTACCTGCTTTCTCTTT
GCGCTTGCGTTTTCCCTTGTCCAGATAGCCCAGTAGCTGACATTCATCCGGGGTCAGCACCGTTTCTGCG
GACTGGCTTTCTACGTGGCTGCCATTTTTGGGGTGAGGCCGTTCGCGGCCGAGGGGCGCAGCCCCTGGGG
GGATGGGAGGCCCGCGTTAGCGGGCCGGGAGGGTTCGAGAAGGGGGGGCACCCCCCTTCGGCGTGCGCGG
TCACGCGCACAGGGCGCAGCCCTGGTTAAAAACAAGGTTTATAAATATTGGTTTAAAAGCAGGTTAAAAG
ACAGGTTAGCGGTGGCCGAAAAACGGGCGGAAACCCTTGCAAATGCTGGATTTTCTGCCTGTGGACAGCC
CCTCAAATGTCAATAGGTGCGCCCCTCATCTGTCAGCACTCTGCCCCTCAAGTGTCAAGGATCGCGCCCC
TCATCTGTCAGTAGTCGCGCCCCTCAAGTGTCAATACCGCAGGGCACTTATCCCCAGGCTTGTCCACATC
ATCTGTGGGAAACTCGCGTAAAATCAGGCGTTTTCGCCGATTTGCGAGGCTGGCCAGCTCCACGTCGCCG
GCCGAAATCGAGCCTGCCCCTCATCTGTCAACGCCGCGCCGGGTGAGTCGGCCCCTCAAGTGTCAACGTC
CGCCCCTCATCTGTCAGTGAGGGCCAAGTTTTCCGCGAGGTATCCACAACGCCGGCGGCCCTACATGGCT
CTGCTGTAGTGAGTGGGTTGCGCTCCGGCAGCGGTCCTGATCCCCCGCAGAAAAAAAGGATCTCAAGAAG
ATCCTTTGATCTTTTCTACATTACTGCATGAGCTTGTGGAAGTGTGCTGAGCATAAATGATTCTCCTAGC
TGTTCTTTGGGTAAGTACGCCATCAGGACGTTGTGAGTGGCGCGATTTTTAGCGGCTGAAATCAGCCCTT
GAGCCTGTCGGCAAGTCGCGTCATGAGGTCCATGCGCTCATGCAGGATCGCCACGACCAACGCGGGTTCG
CCCGCACGCGGCAGGCAAAAAACGTAGTGGTGTTCGCAGCGGGCCATCCGCAGCGCGGGAAAGAGTTCGC
TCATGTCCTTAAACGGGCCTTCGCCGGCGGCAAGCCTGGCTATGCCCTGTTCCAGCTTAGCGATATAGCG
GCGCACCTGCGCCGCGCCCCACTCCCGGCGCGTGTAGCGGATGATGCCGCGTAGATCGGCTTCGGCCTCA
GCCGTGAGGATGTAGGCCGTCAAGCGCGATCCCCGCTGAGTTCTTCATCAAGAATTTCGCCGACGCTCTT
GGTGGACACCTTGCCGGCAAGCCCATCGTTGATGCGGTTCCCCAGCATGGTTTTCAGTTCCTGCCATGCC
TGATCGGCATCAGCGTCACCGGGGAACAGACGTTCGAGGGCGTATTGCTTAATGGTCTTGCCCTGCAAGG
CGGCCAGGGCTTTCAGGCTCTGGTGCTGCTGGTCCGTCATGTCGATTGTCAGGCGGCTCATTGGATAACC
TCCATAAAATACACGTAACCACATTAGCACATATGTGGGCGTGAGGCTACAGCGCGAGGCGCATTAAGGT
CGGGAAAATGCGCTAGGCGCATTTAAATTGCGTATTGCTGTAATGCGCCATGCCGGCTAGACTAGGCCCA
AATGGGTATACCCAATTTGACCAAGGGGGACGCGATGAGGGCGGCCAAGCACTACCGACAACTTCTATCC
ATCGACTTCAACATCGAGGCGCTGGCCTTCGTGCCTGGACCCGACGGCACACGCGGCCGGCGCATCCACG
TCCTGGGGCGCGAGGTCCGCGACCGGCCCGGCCTGGTCGAGTACCTTTCGCCGGCGTTCGGCTCGCGGGT
GGCGCTGGACGGCTACTGCAAGGCCAATTTCGATGCAGTGCTGCACCTGGCGTACCCCGATCATCAGCAA
TGGGGCCACGCATGAAGCGCCGAAGCTACGCCATGCTGCGCGCCGCTGCCGCGCTGGCCGTCCTGGTCGT
TGCCTCGCCGGCATGGGCCGAGCTGCGCGGCGAGGTCGTGCGCATCATCGACGGCGACACCATCGACGTG
CTGGTAGACAAGCAGCCGGTGCGCGTGCGCCTGGTGGACATTGACGCGCCGGAAAAGCGGCAAGCCTTCG
GCGAACGTGCGCGCCAGGCGCTGGCCGGCATGGTGTTCCGCCGGCACGTCCTGGTCGACGAGAAGGACAC
CGACCGTTACGGCCGCACGCTGGGCACCGTCTGGGTCAACATGGAGCTGGCCAGCCGGCCGCCGCAGCCG
CGCAACGTCAACGCCGCGATGGTTCACCAGGGCATGGCGTGGGCCTATCGCTTCCACGGCCGCGCGGCCG
ACCCTGAAATGCTGCGGCTCGAACAGGAGGCGCGAGGCAAGCGCGTCGGCCTCTGGTCCGATCCGCACGC
CGTCGAGCCGTGGAAATGGCGACGCGAGAGCAACAACCGGAGGGACGAAGGTTGAAGGTCGCCCGCATCT
ACCTGCGCGCCAGTACGGACGAGCAGAATCTTGAACGCCAGGAGAGCCTTGTAGCGGCCACGCGGGCCGC
CGGGTACTACGTCGCCGGCATCTACCGCGAGAAGGCGTCCGGCGCACGCGCCGACCGGCCCGAGCTGCTG
CGCATGATCGCGGACCTGCAACCTGGTGAAGTCGTCGTTGCGGAGAAGATCGACCGCATCAGCCGCTTGC
CGTTGGCCGAGGCCGAGCGCCTGGTTGCGTCGATCCGGGCCAAAGGGGCCAAGCTGGCCGTGCCTGGCGT
GGTGGACCTGTCGGAGCTGGCCGCCGAGGCGAACGGAGTGGCGAAAATCGTTCTGGAATCCGTCCAGGAC
ATGCTTTTGAAGCTCGCCTTGCAGATGGCCCGCGACGACTACGAGGATCGGCGCGAGCGTCAACGTCAGG
GTGTCCAGTTGGCGAAGGCCGCCGGCCGCTACACCGGCCGCAAACGTGACGCCGGCATGCACGACCGCAT
CATCACGCTTCGCTCCGGCGGATCGAGCATTGCCAAGACGGCCAAGCTGGTCGGATGCAGCCCGAGCCAG
GTCAAACGAGTGTGGGCGGCCTGGAACGCGCAGCAGCAAAAATAAAGCCGGGCAGTGCCCGGCTTTTCTC
ACCTTTTCGCGTCCCGCAGGGCCGCTGCGAGCGCCCTACCTAGATCCTCGCTTTCCCCCTCGGTGTAGTC
CGGCCAGGGCACGAAGGGCGCGGATGCGAACCTGTTGAGCAGGTCAGATCTAGGGCGGCGGATTTGTCCT
ACTCAGGAGAGCGTTCACCGACAAACAACAGATAAAACGAAAGGCCCAGTCTTTCGACTGAGCCTTTCGT
TTTATTTGATGCCTGCCGAATTCGGATCCGGAGCTCGACACGACATTGTCGTCACCTTTGTCGGGTCCGC
GACAAGCTTTTTGTTCCTCGATCCCGTATGTTTTCGCCTAAATATCTGAAACAGCAGCAAATTATTTTTC
GTTAGCTCAATCGGCCCACTTGGCACGAGTCTTGAAATTTATTGCGAGGCGGCGGAGCTGCCGGCCGCAT
CCGTGCGGCATAACCACGGTTGTGAACAAATGAAGGAAGGCCAAATGCGTAAAGGCGAAGAGCTGTTCAC
TGGTGTCGTCCCTATTCTGGTGGAACTGGATGGTGATGTCAACGGTCATAAGTTTTCCGTGCGTGGCGAG
GGTGAAGGTGACGCAACTAATGGTAAACTGACGCTGAAGTTCATCTGTACTACTGGTAAACTGCCGGTAC
CTTGGCCGACTCTGGTAACGACGCTGACTTATGGTGTTCAGTGCTTTGCTCGTTATCCGGACCATATGAA
GCAGCATGACTTCTTCAAGTCCGCCATGCCGGAAGGCTATGTGCAGGAACGCACGATTTCCTTTAAGGAT
GACGGCACGTACAAAACGCGTGCGGAAGTGAAATTTGAAGGCGATACCCTGGTAAACCGCATTGAGCTGA
AAGGCATTGACTTTAAAGAAGATGGCAATATCCTGGGCCATAAGCTGGAATACAATTTTAACAGCCACAA
TGTTTACATCACCGCCGATAAACAAAAAAATGGCATTAAAGCGAATTTTAAAATTCGCCACAACGTTGAG
GATGGCAGCGTGCAGCTGGCTGATCACTACCAGCAAAACACTCCAATCGGTGATGGTCCTGTTCTGCTGC
CAGACAATCACTATCTGAGCACGCAAAGCGTTCTGTCTAAAGATCCGAACGAGAAACGCGATCATATGGT
TCTGCTGGAGTTCGTAACCGCAGCGGGCATCACGCATGGTATGGATGAACTGTACAAATGAGCTTGTACG
ATATGACCGTTTTACAACGTCGTGACTGGG
